>Addgene plasmid #196217 | S100A6 | addgene full sequence | sequence record 389403 | Addgene NGS Result
TCTGCTCCCGGCATCCGCTTACAGACAAGCTGTGACCGTCTCCGGGAGCTGCATGTGTCAGAGGTTTTCA
CCGTCATCACCGAAACGCGCGAGGCAGCTGCGGTAAAGCTCATCAGCGTGGTCGTGAAGCGATTCACAGA
TGTCTGCCTGTTCATCCGCGTCCAGCTCGTTGAGTTTCTCCAGAAGCGTTAATGTCTGGCTTCTGATAAA
GCGGGCCATGTTAAGGGCGGTTTTTTCCTGTTTGGTCACTGATGCCTCCGTGTAAGGGGGATTTCTGTTC
ATGGGGGTAATGATACCGATGAAACGAGAGAGGATGCTCACGATACGGGTTACTGATGATGAACATGCCC
GGTTACTGGAACGTTGTGAGGGTAAACAACTGGCGGTATGGATGCGGCGGGACCAGAGAAAAATCACTCA
GGGTCAATGCCAGCGCTTCGTTAATACAGATGTAGGTGTTCCACAGGGTAGCCAGCAGCATCCTGCGATG
CAGATCCGGAACATAATGGTGCAGGGCGCTGACTTCCGCGTTTCCAGACTTTACGAAACACGGAAACCGA
AGACCATTCATGTTGTTGCTCAGGTCGCAGACGTTTTGCAGCAGCAGTCGCTTCACGTTCGCTCGCGTAT
CGGTGATTCATTCTGCTAACCAGTAAGGCAACCCCGCCAGCCTAGCCGGGTCCTCAACGACAGGAGCACG
ATCATGCGCACCCGTGGCCAGGACCCAACGCTGCCCGAGATGCGCCGCGTGCGGCTGCTGGAGATGGCGG
ACGCGATGGATATGTTCTGCCAAGGGTTGGTTTGCGCATTCACAGTTCTCCGCAAGAATTGATTGGCTCC
AATTCTTGGAGTGGTGAATCCGTTAGCGAGGTGCCGCCGGCTTCCATTCAGGTCGAGGTGGCCCGGCTCC
ATGCACCGCGACGCAACGCGGGGAGGCAGACAAGGTATAGGGCGGCGCCTACAATCCATGCCAACCCGTT
CCATGTGCTCGCCGAGGCGGCATAAATCGCCGTGACGATCAGCGGTCCAATGATCGAAGTTAGGCTGGTA
AGAGCCGCGAGCGATCCTTGAAGCTGTCCCTGATGGTCGTCATCTACCTGCCTGGACAGCATGGCCTGCA
ACGCGGGCATCCCGATGCCGCCGGAAGCGAGAAGAATCATAATGGGGAAGGCCATCCAGCCTCGCGTCGC
GAACGCCAGCAAGACGTAGCCCAGCGCGTCGGCCGCCATGCCGGCGATAATGGCCTGCTTCTCGCCGAAA
CGTTTGGTGGCGGGACCAGTGACGAAGGCTTGAGCGAGGGCGTGCAAGATTCCGAATACCGCAAGCGACA
GGCCGATCATCGTCGCGCTCCAGCGAAAGCGGTCCTCGCCGAAAATGACCCAGAGCGCTGCCGGCACCTG
TCCTACGAGTTGCATGATAAAGAAGACAGTCATAAGTGCGGCGACGATAGTCATGCCCCGCGCCCACCGG
AAGGAGCTGACTGGGTTGAAGGCTCTCAAGGGCATCGGTCGAGATCCCGGTGCCTAATGAGTGAGCTAAC
TTACATTAATTGCGTTGCGCTCACTGCCCGCTTTCCAGTCGGGAAACCTGTCGTGCCAGCTGCATTAATG
AATCGGCCAACGCGCGGGGAGAGGCGGTTTGCGTATTGGGCGCCAGGGTGGTTTTTCTTTTCACCAGTGA
GACGGGCAACAGCTGATTGCCCTTCACCGCCTGGCCCTGAGAGAGTTGCAGCAAGCGGTCCACGCTGGTT
TGCCCCAGCAGGCGAAAATCCTGTTTGATGGTGGTTAACGGCGGGATATAACATGAGCTGTCTTCGGTAT
CGTCGTATCCCACTACCGAGATATCCGCACCAACGCGCAGCCCGGACTCGGTAATGGCGCGCATTGCGCC
CAGCGCCATCTGATCGTTGGCAACCAGCATCGCAGTGGGAACGATGCCCTCATTCAGCATTTGCATGGTT
TGTTGAAAACCGGACATGGCACTCCAGTCGCCTTCCCGTTCCGCTATCGGCTGAATTTGATTGCGAGTGA
GATATTTATGCCAGCCAGCCAGACGCAGACGCGCCGAGACAGAACTTAATGGGCCCGCTAACAGCGCGAT
TTGCTGGTGACCCAATGCGACCAGATGCTCCACGCCCAGTCGCGTACCGTCTTCATGGGAGAAAATAATA
CTGTTGATGGGTGTCTGGTCAGAGACATCAAGAAATAACGCCGGAACATTAGTGCAGGCAGCTTCCACAG
CAATGGCATCCTGGTCATCCAGCGGATAGTTAATGATCAGCCCACTGACGCGTTGCGCGAGAAGATTGTG
CACCGCCGCTTTACAGGCTTCGACGCCGCTTCGTTCTACCATCGACACCACCACGCTGGCACCCAGTTGA
TCGGCGCGAGATTTAATCGCCGCGACAATTTGCGACGGCGCGTGCAGGGCCAGACTGGAGGTGGCAACGC
CAATCAGCAACGACTGTTTGCCCGCCAGTTGTTGTGCCACGCGGTTGGGAATGTAATTCAGCTCCGCCAT
CGCCGCTTCCACTTTTTCCCGCGTTTTCGCAGAAACGTGGCTGGCCTGGTTCACCACGCGGGAAACGGTC
TGATAAGAGACACCGGCATACTCTGCGACATCGTATAACGTTACTGGTTTCACATTCACCACCCTGAATT
GACTCTCTTCCGGGCGCTATCATGCCATACCGCGAAAGGTTTTGCGCCATTCGATGGTGTCCGGGATCTC
GACGCTCTCCCTTATGCGACTCCTGCATTAGGAAGCAGCCCAGTAGTAGGTTGAGGCCGTTGAGCACCGC
CGCCGCAAGGAATGGTGCATGCAAGGAGATGGCGCCCAACAGTCCCCCGGCCACGGGGCCTGCCACCATA
CCCACGCCGAAACAAGCGCTCATGAGCCCGAAGTGGCGAGCCCGATCTTCCCCATCGGTGATGTCGGCGA
TATAGGCGCCAGCAACCGCACCTGTGGCGCCGGTGATGCCGGCCACGATGCGTCCGGCGTAGAGGATCGA
GATCTCGATCCCGCGAAATTAATACGACTCACTATAGGGGAATTGTGAGCGGATAACAATTCCCCTCTAG
AAATAATTTTGTTTAACTTTAAGAAGGAGATATACATATGGCGTGCCCGCTGGATCAAGCGATTGGCCTG
CTGGTGGCGATTTTTCATAAATATAGCGGCCGCGAAGGCGATAAACATACCCTGAGCAAAAAAGAACTGA
AAGAACTGATTCAGAAAGAACTGACCATTGGCAGCAAACTGCAAGATGCGGAAATTGCGCGCCTGATGGA
AGATCTGGATCGCAACAAAGATCAAGAAGTGAACTTTCAAGAATATGTGACCTTTCTGGGCGCGCTGGCG
CTGATTTATAACGAAGCGCTGAAAGGCTAAGGATCCGGCTGCTAACAAAGCCCGAAAGGAAGCTGAGTTG
GCTGCTGCCACCGCTGAGCAATAACTAGCATAACCCCTTGGGGCCTCTAAACGGGTCTTGAGGGGTTTTT
TGCTGAAAGGAGGAACTATATCCGGATATCCCGCAAGAGGCCCGGCAGTACCGGCATAACCAAGCCTATG
CCTACAGCATCCAGGGTGACGGTGCCGAGGATGACGATGAGCGCATTGTTAGATTTCATACACGGTGCCT
GACTGCGTTAGCAATTTAACTGTGATAAACTACCGCATTAAAGCTTATCGATGATAAGCTGTCAAACATG
AGAATTCTTGAAGACGAAAGGGCCTCGTGATACGCCTATTTTTATAGGTTAATGTCATGATAATAATGGT
TTCTTAGACGTCAGGTGGCACTTTTCGGGGAAATGTGCGCGGAACCCCTATTTGTTTATTTTTCTAAATA
CATTCAAATATGTATCCGCTCATGAGACAATAACCCTGATAAATGCTTCAATAATATTGAAAAAGGAAGA
GTATGAGTATTCAACATTTCCGTGTCGCCCTTATTCCCTTTTTTGCGGCATTTTGCCTTCCTGTTTTTGC
TCACCCAGAAACGCTGGTGAAAGTAAAAGATGCTGAAGATCAGTTGGGTGCACGAGTGGGTTACATCGAA
CTGGATCTCAACAGCGGTAAGATCCTTGAGAGTTTTCGCCCCGAAGAACGTTTTCCAATGATGAGCACTT
TTAAAGTTCTGCTATGTGGCGCGGTATTATCCCGTGTTGACGCCGGGCAAGAGCAACTCGGTCGCCGCAT
ACACTATTCTCAGAATGACTTGGTTGAGTACTCACCAGTCACAGAAAAGCATCTTACGGATGGCATGACA
GTAAGAGAATTATGCAGTGCTGCCATAACCATGAGTGATAACACTGCGGCCAACTTACTTCTGACAACGA
TCGGAGGACCGAAGGAGCTAACCGCTTTTTTGCACAACATGGGGGATCATGTAACTCGCCTTGATCGTTG
GGAACCGGAGCTGAATGAAGCCATACCAAACGACGAGCGTGACACCACGATGCCTGCAGCAATGGCAACA
ACGTTGCGCAAACTATTAACTGGCGAACTACTTACTCTAGCTTCCCGGCAACAATTAATAGACTGGATGG
AGGCGGATAAAGTTGCAGGACCACTTCTGCGCTCGGCCCTTCCGGCTGGCTGGTTTATTGCTGATAAATC
TGGAGCCGGTGAGCGTGGGTCTCGCGGTATCATTGCAGCACTGGGGCCAGATGGTAAGCCCTCCCGTATC
GTAGTTATCTACACGACGGGGAGTCAGGCAACTATGGATGAACGAAATAGACAGATCGCTGAGATAGGTG
CCTCACTGATTAAGCATTGGTAACTGTCAGACCAAGTTTACTCATATATACTTTAGATTGATTTAAAACT
TCATTTTTAATTTAAAAGGATCTAGGTGAAGATCCTTTTTGATAATCTCATGACCAAAATCCCTTAACGT
GAGTTTTCGTTCCACTGAGCGTCAGACCCCGTAGAAAAGATCAAAGGATCTTCTTGAGATCCTTTTTTTC
TGCGCGTAATCTGCTGCTTGCAAACAAAAAAACCACCGCTACCAGCGGTGGTTTGTTTGCCGGATCAAGA
GCTACCAACTCTTTTTCCGAAGGTAACTGGCTTCAGCAGAGCGCAGATACCAAATACTGTCCTTCTAGTG
TAGCCGTAGTTAGGCCACCACTTCAAGAACTCTGTAGCACCGCCTACATACCTCGCTCTGCTAATCCTGT
TACCAGTGGCTGCTGCCAGTGGCGATAAGTCGTGTCTTACCGGGTTGGACTCAAGACGATAGTTACCGGA
TAAGGCGCAGCGGTCGGGCTGAACGGGGGGTTCGTGCACACAGCCCAGCTTGGAGCGAACGACCTACACC
GAACTGAGATACCTACAGCGTGAGCTATGAGAAAGCGCCACGCTTCCCGAAGGGAGAAAGGCGGACAGGT
ATCCGGTAAGCGGCAGGGTCGGAACAGGAGAGCGCACGAGGGAGCTTCCAGGGGGAAACGCCTGGTATCT
TTATAGTCCTGTCGGGTTTCGCCACCTCTGACTTGAGCGTCGATTTTTGTGATGCTCGTCAGGGGGGCGG
AGCCTATGGAAAAACGCCAGCAACGCGGCCTTTTTACGGTTCCTGGCCTTTTGCTGGCCTTTTGCTCACA
TGTTCTTTCCTGCGTTATCCCCTGATTCTGTGGATAACCGTATTACCGCCTTTGAGTGAGCTGATACCGC
TCGCCGCAGCCGAACGACCGAGCGCAGCGAGTCAGTGAGCGAGGAAGCGGAAGAGCGCCTGATGCGGTAT
TTTCTCCTTACGCATCTGTGCGGTATTTCACACCGCAATGGTGCACTCTCAGTACAATCTGCTCTGATGC
CGCATAGTTAAGCCAGTATACACTCCGCTATCGCTACGTGACTGGGTCATGGCTGCGCCCCGACACCCGC
CAACACCCGCTGACGCGCCCTGACGGGCTTG
Features (pLannotate 1.2.2; 19 found; start..end, strand, type, name):
     58..249     -  CDS            rop: Rop protein, which maintains plasmids at low copy number; rop
    266..646     +  CDS            YPB1_ECOLX: Protein predicted: Swiss-Prot protein existence level 4. From Escherichia coli.
    888..1512    -  CDS            TcR (fragment): tetracycline efflux protein; tet; confers resistance to tetracycline
   1527..1548    -  protein_bind   CAP binding site: CAP binding activates transcription in the presence of cAMP. E. coli catabolite activator protein
   1561..2643    -  CDS            lacI: lac repressor; lacI; The lac repressor binds to the lac operator to inhibit transcription in E. coli. This inhibition can be relieved by adding lactose or isopropyl-β-D-thiogalactopyranoside (IPTG).
   2644..2721    -  promoter       lacI promoter: lacI
   2729..3008    -  CDS            TcR (fragment): tetracycline efflux protein; tet; confers resistance to tetracycline
   3030..3048    +  promoter       T7 promoter: promoter for bacteriophage T7 RNA polymerase
   3049..3073    +  protein_bind   lac operator: The lac repressor binds to the lac operator to inhibit transcription in E. coli. This inhibition can be relieved by adding lactose or isopropyl-β-D-thiogalactopyranoside (IPTG). lac repressor encoded by lacI
   3088..3110    +  RBS            RBS: efficient ribosome binding site from bacteriophage T7 gene 10 (Olins and Rangwala, 1989)
   3118..3387    +  CDS            S100A6: S10A6_HUMAN - Also known as CACY. Experimental evidence at protein level: Swiss-Prot protein existence level 1. May function as calcium sensor and modulator, contributing to cellular calcium signaling. May function by interacting with other proteins, such as TPR-containing proteins, and indirectly play a role in many physiological processes such as the reorganization of the actin cytoskeleton and in cell motility. Binds 2 calcium ions. Calcium binding is cooperative. From Homo sapiens (Human).
   3398..3447    +  CDS            SET1 (fragment): solubility-enhancement tag derived from T7 phage gene 10B
   3455..3502    +  terminator     T7 terminator: transcription terminator for bacteriophage T7 RNA polymerase
   3525..3629    -  CDS            TcR (fragment): tetracycline efflux protein; tet; confers resistance to tetracycline
   3677..3705    -  promoter       tet promoter: E. coli promoter for tetracycline efflux protein gene
   3818..3922    +  promoter       AmpR promoter: bla
   3923..4783    +  CDS            AmpR: β-lactamase; bla; confers resistance to ampicillin, carbenicillin, and related antibiotics
   4954..5542    +  rep_origin     ori: high-copy-number ColE1/pMB1/pBR322/pUC origin of replication
   5728..5867    -  misc_feature   bom: basis of mobility region from pBR322
