[The description below was written by a language model from this plasmid's Addgene catalogue record and pLannotate feature annotations shown in this document.]
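Description:
S100A6 is a bacterial expression plasmid built on the pET-11a backbone, carrying a codon-optimized coding sequence for human S100A6 (also called calcyclin, CACY), a small EF-hand protein that binds two calcium ions cooperatively and acts as a calcium sensor through interactions with partner proteins. The plasmid is about 5.9 kb. It replicates in E. coli from a pBR322-type ColE1/pMB1 origin accompanied by the rop gene and the bom mobility region, consistent with its catalogue listing as low copy. Selection is by ampicillin through the β-lactamase gene under its own promoter. Several tetracycline-resistance fragments and the tet promoter are annotated, but these are interrupted remnants of the pBR322 ancestry rather than a functional marker.

Expression follows the standard pET design. A T7 promoter immediately followed by a lac operator drives the insert, with the efficient ribosome binding site from phage T7 gene 10 upstream of the open reading frame and a T7 terminator downstream. A plasmid-borne lacI gene with its own promoter supplies lac repressor, so transcription is held off until IPTG is added in a host that provides T7 RNA polymerase. No affinity or epitope tag is annotated on the S100A6 coding sequence. A short fragment matching a T7 gene 10-derived solubility tag lies between the insert and the terminator, but it is separated from the annotated coding region, and the record does not indicate that it is fused to the protein. The plasmid is intended for recombinant production of S100A6, and the associated publication concerns S100A6-mediated dissolution of fibrils formed by the proline-rich domain of annexin A11 and its ALS-linked variants.
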