Addgene plasmid #196217: S100A6
Purpose: Codon-optimized bacterial expression plasmid. Expresses S100A6.
Depositing lab: Lalit Deshmukh. Depositing organization: University of California, San Diego (UCSD). Publication: ALS Variants of Annexin A11's Proline-Rich Domain Impair Its S100A6-Mediated Fibril Dissolution. Shihora A, Elias RD, Hammond JA, Ghirlando R, Deshmukh L. ACS Chem Neurosci. 2023 Jul 11. doi: 10.1021/acschemneuro.3c00169. PubMed 37433222.
Backbone
  Vector backbone: pET-11a
  Backbone size w/o insert (bp): 5633
  Total vector size (bp): 5915
  Vector type: Bacterial Expression
Growth in bacteria
  Bacterial resistance: Ampicillin, 100 μg/mL
  Growth temperature: 37°C
  Growth strain: DH5alpha
  Copy number: Low Copy
Gene/Insert
  Gene/Insert name: S100A6 (alt name: CACY)
  Species: H. sapiens (human)
  Insert size (bp): 282
  Entrez Gene: S100A6 (a.k.a. 2A9, 5B10, CABP, CACY, PRA, S10A6)
Terms and licenses: Academic/Nonprofit Terms; Industry Terms: Not Available to Industry
How to cite: S100A6 was a gift from Lalit Deshmukh (Addgene plasmid # 196217 ; http://n2t.net/addgene:196217 ; RRID:Addgene_196217)
