>Addgene plasmid #196217 | S100A6 | depositor partial sequence | sequence record 380570 | Insert
CATATGGCGTGCCCGCTGGATCAAGCGATTGGCCTGCTGGTGGCGATTTTTCATAAATATAGCGGCCGCG
AAGGCGATAAACATACCCTGAGCAAAAAAGAACTGAAAGAACTGATTCAGAAAGAACTGACCATTGGCAG
CAAACTGCAAGATGCGGAAATTGCGCGCCTGATGGAAGATCTGGATCGCAACAAAGATCAAGAAGTGAAC
TTTCAAGAATATGTGACCTTTCTGGGCGCGCTGGCGCTGATTTATAACGAAGCGCTGAAAGGCTAAGGAT
CC
